>Addgene plasmid #22509 | pSicoR (GFP) cRel shRNA1 | depositor full sequence | sequence record 10342 | Author sequence
GCTTAAGCGGTCGACGGATCGGGAGATCTCCCGATCCCCTATGGTGCACTCTCAGTACAATCTGCTCTGA
TGCCGCATAGTTAAGCCAGTATCTGCTCCCTGCTTGTGTGTTGGAGGTCGCTGAGTAGTGCGCGAGCAAA
ATTTAAGCTACAACAAGGCAAGGCTTGACCGACAATTGCATGAAGAATCTGCTTAGGGTTAGGCGTTTTG
CGCTGCTTCGCGATGTACGGGCCAGATATACGCGTTGACATTGATTATTGACTAGTTATTAATAGTAATC
AATTACGGGGTCATTAGTTCATAGCCCATATATGGAGTTCCGCGTTACATAACTTACGGTAAATGGCCCG
CCTGGCTGACCGCCCAACGACCCCCGCCCATTGACGTCAATAATGACGTATGTTCCCATAGTAACGCCAA
TAGGGACTTTCCATTGACGTCAATGGGTGGAGTATTTACGGTAAACTGCCCACTTGGCAGTACATCAAGT
GTATCATATGCCAAGTACGCCCCCTATTGACGTCAATGACGGTAAATGGCCCGCCTGGCATTATGCCCAG
TACATGACCTTATGGGACTTTCCTACTTGGCAGTACATCTACGTATTAGTCATCGCTATTACCATGGTGA
TGCGGTTTTGGCAGTACATCAATGGGCGTGGATAGCGGTTTGACTCACGGGGATTTCCAAGTCTCCACCC
CATTGACGTCAATGGGAGTTTGTTTTGGCACCAAAATCAACGGGACTTTCCAAAATGTCGTAACAACTCC
GCCCCATTGACGCAAATGGGCGGTAGGCGTGTACGGTGGGAGGTCTATATAAGCAGCGCGTTTTGCCTGT
ACTGGGTCTCTCTGGTTAGACCAGATCTGAGCCTGGGAGCTCTCTGGCTAACTAGGGAACCCACTGCTTA
AGCCTCAATAAAGCTTGCCTTGAGTGCTTCAAGTAGTGTGTGCCCGTCTGTTGTGTGACTCTGGTAACTA
GAGATCCCTCAGACCCTTTTAGTCAGTGTGGAAAATCTCTAGCAGTGGCGCCCGAACAGGGACTTGAAAG
CGAAAGGGAAACCAGAGGAGCTCTCTCGACGCAGGACTCGGCTTGCTGAAGCGCGCACGGCAAGAGGCGA
GGGGCGGCGACTGGTGAGTACGCCAAAAATTTTGACTAGCGGAGGCTAGAAGGAGAGAGATGGGTGCGAG
AGCGTCAGTATTAAGCGGGGGAGAATTAGATCGCGATGGGAAAAAATTCGGTTAAGGCCAGGGGGAAAGA
AAAAATATAAATTAAAACATATAGTATGGGCAAGCAGGGAGCTAGAACGATTCGCAGTTAATCCTGGCCT
GTTAGAAACATCAGAAGGCTGTAGACAAATACTGGGACAGCTACAACCATCCCTTCAGACAGGATCAGAA
GAACTTAGATCATTATATAATACAGTAGCAACCCTCTATTGTGTGCATCAAAGGATAGAGATAAAAGACA
CCAAGGAAGCTTTAGACAAGATAGAGGAAGAGCAAAACAAAAGTAAGACCACCGCACAGCAAGCGGCCGG
CCGCGCTGATCTTCAGACCTGGAGGAGGAGATATGAGGGACAATTGGAGAAGTGAATTATATAAATATAA
AGTAGTAAAAATTGAACCATTAGGAGTAGCACCCACCAAGGCAAAGAGAAGAGTGGTGCAGAGAGAAAAA
AGAGCAGTGGGAATAGGAGCTTTGTTCCTTGGGTTCTTGGGAGCAGCAGGAAGCACTATGGGCGCAGCGT
CAATGACGCTGACGGTACAGGCCAGACAATTATTGTCTGGTATAGTGCAGCAGCAGAACAATTTGCTGAG
GGCTATTGAGGCGCAACAGCATCTGTTGCAACTCACAGTCTGGGGCATCAAGCAGCTCCAGGCAAGAATC
CTGGCTGTGGAAAGATACCTAAAGGATCAACAGCTCCTGGGGATTTGGGGTTGCTCTGGAAAACTCATTT
GCACCACTGCTGTGCCTTGGAATGCTAGTTGGAGTAATAAATCTCTGGAACAGATTTGGAATCACACGAC
CTGGATGGAGTGGGACAGAGAAATTAACAATTACACAAGCTTAATACACTCCTTAATTGAAGAATCGCAA
AACCAGCAAGAAAAGAATGAACAAGAATTATTGGAATTAGATAAATGGGCAAGTTTGTGGAATTGGTTTA
ACATAACAAATTGGCTGTGGTATATAAAATTATTCATAATGATAGTAGGAGGCTTGGTAGGTTTAAGAAT
AGTTTTTGCTGTACTTTCTATAGTGAATAGAGTTAGGCAGGGATATTCACCATTATCGTTTCAGACCCAC
CTCCCAACCCCGAGGGGACCCGACAGGCCCGAAGGAATAGAAGAAGAAGGTGGAGAGAGAGACAGAGACA
GATCCATTCGATTAGTGAACGGATCGGCACTGCGTGCGCCAATTCTGCAGACAAATGGCAGTATTCATCC
ACAATTTTAAAAGAAAAGGGGGGATTGGGGGGTACAGTGCAGGGGAAAGAATAGTAGACATAATAGCAAC
AGACATACAAACTAAAGAATTACAAAAACAAATTACAAAAATTCAAAATTTTCGGGTTTATTACAGGGAC
AGCAGAGATCCAGTTTGGTTAGTACCGGGCCCGCTCTAGAGATCCGACGCCGCCATCTCTAGGCCCGCGC
CGGCCCCCTCGCACAGACTTGTGGGAGAAGCTCGGCTACTCCCCTGCCCCGGTTAATTTGCATATAATAT
TTCCTAGTAACTATAGAGGCTTAATGTGCGATAAAAGACAGATAATCTGTTCTTTTTAATACTAGCTACA
TTTTACATGATAGGCTTGGATTTCTATAACTTCGTATAGCATACATTATACGAAGTTATACATGTCACAA
AAGGAAACTCACCCTAACTGTAAAGTAATTGTGTGTTTTGAGACTATAAATATCCCTTGGAGAAAAGCCT
TGTTTGGAATGCGGTTTAGATACATTCAAGAGATGTATCTAAACCGCATTCCTTTTTTCTCGAGTACTAG
GATCCATTAGGCGGCCGCGTGGATAACCGTATTACCGCCATGCATTAGTTATTAATAGTAATCAATTACG
GGGTCATTAGTTCATAGCCCATATATGGAGTTCCGCGTTACATAACTTACGGTAAATGGCCCGCCTGGCT
GACCGCCCAACGACCCCCGCCCATTGACGTCAATAATGACGTATGTTCCCATAGTAACGCCAATAGGGAC
TTTCCATTGACGTCAATGGGTGGAGTATTTACGGTAAACTGCCCACTTGGCAGTACATCAAGTGTATCAT
ATGCCAAGTACGCCCCCTATTGACGTCAATGACGGTAAATGGCCCGCCTGGCATTATGCCCAGTACATGA
CCTTATGGGACTTTCCTACTTGGCAGTACATCTACGTATTAGTCATCGCTATTACCATGGTGATGCGGTT
TTGGCAGTACATCAATGGGCGTGGATAGCGGTTTGACTCACGGGGATTTCCAAGTCTCCACCCCATTGAC
GTCAATGGGAGTTTGTTTTGGCACCAAAATCAACGGGACTTTCCAAAATGTCGTAACAACTCCGCCCCAT
TGACGCAAATGGGCGGTAGGCGTGTACGGTGGGAGGTCTATATAAGCAGAGCTGGTTTAGTGAACCGTCA
GATCCGCTAGCGCTACCGGTCGCCACCATGGTGAGCAAGGGCGAGGAGCTGTTCACCGGGGTGGTGCCCA
TCCTGGTCGAGCTGGACGGCGACGTAAACGGCCACAAGTTCAGCGTGTCCGGCGAGGGCGAGGGCGATGC
CACCTACGGCAAGCTGACCCTGAAGTTCATCTGCACCACCGGCAAGCTGCCCGTGCCCTGGCCCACCCTC
GTGACCACCCTGACCTACGGCGTGCAGTGCTTCAGCCGCTACCCCGACCACATGAAGCAGCACGACTTCT
TCAAGTCCGCCATGCCCGAAGGCTACGTCCAGGAGCGCACCATCTTCTTCAAGGACGACGGCAACTACAA
GACCCGCGCCGAGGTGAAGTTCGAGGGCGACACCCTGGTGAACCGCATCGAGCTGAAGGGCATCGACTTC
AAGGAGGACGGCAACATCCTGGGGCACAAGCTGGAGTACAACTACAACAGCCACAACGTCTATATCATGG
CCGACAAGCAGAAGAACGGCATCAAGGTGAACTTCAAGATCCGCCACAACATCGAGGACGGCAGCGTGCA
GCTCGCCGACCACTACCAGCAGAACACCCCCATCGGCGACGGCCCCGTGCTGCTGCCCGACAACCACTAC
CTGAGCACCCAGTCCGCCCTGAGCAAAGACCCCAACGAGAAGCGCGATCACATGGTCCTGCTGGAGTTCG
TGACCGCCGCCGGGATCACTCTCGGCATGGACGAGCTGTACAAGTAGGAATTCGTCGAGGGACCTAATAA
CTTCGTATAGCATACATTATACGAAGTTATACATGTTTAAGGGTTCCGGTTCCACTAGGTACAATTCGAT
ATCAAGCTTATCGATAATCAACCTCTGGATTACAAAATTTGTGAAAGATTGACTGGTATTCTTAACTATG
TTGCTCCTTTTACGCTATGTGGATACGCTGCTTTAATGCCTTTGTATCATGCTATTGCTTCCCGTATGGC
TTTCATTTTCTCCTCCTTGTATAAATCCTGGTTGCTGTCTCTTTATGAGGAGTTGTGGCCCGTTGTCAGG
CAACGTGGCGTGGTGTGCACTGTGTTTGCTGACGCAACCCCCACTGGTTGGGGCATTGCCACCACCTGTC
AGCTCCTTTCCGGGACTTTCGCTTTCCCCCTCCCTATTGCCACGGCGGAACTCATCGCCGCCTGCCTTGC
CCGCTGCTGGACAGGGGCTCGGCTGTTGGGCACTGACAATTCCGTGGTGTTGTCGGGGAAATCATCGTCC
TTTCCTTGGCTGCTCGCCTGTGTTGCCACCTGGATTCTGCGCGGGACGTCCTTCTGCTACGTCCCTTCGG
CCCTCAATCCAGCGGACCTTCCTTCCCGCGGCCTGCTGCCGGCTCTGCGGCCTCTTCCGCGTCTTCGCCT
TCGCCCTCAGACGAGTCGGATCTCCCTTTGGGCCGCCTCCCCGCATCGATACCGTCGACCTCGATCGAGA
CCTAGAAAAACATGGAGCAATCACAAGTAGCAATACAGCAGCTACCAATGCTGATTGTGCCTGGCTAGAA
GCACAAGAGGAGGAGGAGGTGGGTTTTCCAGTCACACCTCAGGTACCTTTAAGACCAATGACTTACAAGG
CAGCTGTAGATCTTAGCCACTTTTTAAAAGAAAAGGGGGGACTGGAAGGGCTAATTCACTCCCAACGAAG
ACAAGATATCCTTGATCTGTGGATCTACCACACACAAGGCTACTTCCCTGATTGGCAGAACTACACACCA
GGGCCAGGGATCAGATATCCACTGACCTTTGGATGGTGCTACAAGCTAGTACCAGTTGAGCAAGAGAAGG
TAGAAGAAGCCAATGAAGGAGAGAACACCCGCTTGTTACACCCTGTGAGCCTGCATGGGATGGATGACCC
GGAGAGAGAAGTATTAGAGTGGAGGTTTGACAGCCGCCTAGCATTTCATCACATGGCCCGAGAGCTGCAT
CCGGACTGTACTGGGTCTCTCTGGTTAGACCAGATCTGAGCCTGGGAGCTCTCTGGCTAACTAGGGAACC
CACTGCTTAAGCCTCAATAAAGCTTGCCTTGAGTGCTTCAAGTAGTGTGTGCCCGTCTGTTGTGTGACTC
TGGTAACTAGAGATCCCTCAGACCCTTTTAGTCAGTGTGGAAAATCTCTAGCAGCATGTGAGCAAAAGGC
CAGCAAAAGGCCAGGAACCGTAAAAAGGCCGCGTTGCTGGCGTTTTTCCATAGGCTCCGCCCCCCTGACG
AGCATCACAAAAATCGACGCTCAAGTCAGAGGTGGCGAAACCCGACAGGACTATAAAGATACCAGGCGTT
TCCCCCTGGAAGCTCCCTCGTGCGCTCTCCTGTTCCGACCCTGCCGCTTACCGGATACCTGTCCGCCTTT
CTCCCTTCGGGAAGCGTGGCGCTTTCTCATAGCTCACGCTGTAGGTATCTCAGTTCGGTGTAGGTCGTTC
GCTCCAAGCTGGGCTGTGTGCACGAACCCCCCGTTCAGCCCGACCGCTGCGCCTTATCCGGTAACTATCG
TCTTGAGTCCAACCCGGTAAGACACGACTTATCGCCACTGGCAGCAGCCACTGGTAACAGGATTAGCAGA
GCGAGGTATGTAGGCGGTGCTACAGAGTTCTTGAAGTGGTGGCCTAACTACGGCTACACTAGAAGAACAG
TATTTGGTATCTGCGCTCTGCTGAAGCCAGTTACCTTCGGAAAAAGAGTTGGTAGCTCTTGATCCGGCAA
ACAAACCACCGCTGGTAGCGGTGGTTTTTTTGTTTGCAAGCAGCAGATTACGCGCAGAAAAAAAGGATCT
CAAGAAGATCCTTTGATCTTTTCTACGGGGTCTGACGCTCAGTGGAACGAAAACTCACGTTAAGGGATTT
TGGTCATGAGATTATCAAAAAGGATCTTCACCTAGATCCTTTTAAATTAAAAATGAAGTTTTAAATCAAT
CTAAAGTATATATGAGTAAACTTGGTCTGACAGTTACCAATGCTTAATCAGTGAGGCACCTATCTCAGCG
ATCTGTCTATTTCGTTCATCCATAGTTGCCTGACTCCCCGTCGTGTAGATAACTACGATACGGGAGGGCT
TACCATCTGGCCCCAGTGCTGCAATGATACCGCGAGACCCACGCTCACCGGCTCCAGATTTATCAGCAAT
AAACCAGCCAGCCGGAAGGGCCGAGCGCAGAAGTGGTCCTGCAACTTTATCCGCCTCCATCCAGTCTATT
AATTGTTGCCGGGAAGCTAGAGTAAGTAGTTCGCCAGTTAATAGTTTGCGCAACGTTGTTGCCATTGCTA
CAGGCATCGTGGTGTCACGCTCGTCGTTTGGTATGGCTTCATTCAGCTCCGGTTCCCAACGATCAAGGCG
AGTTACATGATCCCCCATGTTGTGCAAAAAAGCGGTTAGCTCCTTCGGTCCTCCGATCGTTGTCAGAAGT
AAGTTGGCCGCAGTGTTATCACTCATGGTTATGGCAGCACTGCATAATTCTCTTACTGTCATGCCATCCG
TAAGATGCTTTTCTGTGACTGGTGAGTACTCAACCAAGTCATTCTGAGAATAGTGTATGCGGCGACCGAG
TTGCTCTTGCCCGGCGTCAATACGGGATAATACCGCGCCACATAGCAGAACTTTAAAAGTGCTCATCATT
GGAAAACGTTCTTCGGGGCGAAAACTCTCAAGGATCTTACCGCTGTTGAGATCCAGTTCGATGTAACCCA
CTCGTGCACCCAACTGATCTTCAGCATCTTTTACTTTCACCAGCGTTTCTGGGTGAGCAAAAACAGGAAG
GCAAAATGCCGCAAAAAAGGGAATAAGGGCGACACGGAAATGTTGAATACTCATACTCTTCCTTTTTCAA
TATTATTGAAGCATTTATCAGGGTTATTGTCTCATGAGCGGATACATATTTGAATGTATTTAGAAAAATA
AACAAATAGGGGTTCCGCGCACATTTCCCCGAAAAGTGCCACCTGAC
Features (pLannotate 1.2.2; 24 found; start..end, strand, type, name):
     40..92      -  misc_feature   bom (fragment): basis of mobility region from pBR322
    247..626     +  enhancer       CMV enhancer: human cytomegalovirus immediate early enhancer
    627..826     +  promoter       CMV promoter: human cytomegalovirus (CMV) immediate early promoter
    844..1024    +  LTR            5' LTR (truncated): truncated 5' long terminal repeat (LTR) from HIV-1
   1071..1196    +  misc_feature   HIV-1 Ψ: packaging signal of human immunodeficiency virus type 1
   1180..1518    +  CDS            HIV-1 gag (fragment): gag protein from human immunodeficiency virus 1; gag
   1695..1928    +  misc_feature   RRE: The Rev response element (RRE) of HIV-1 allows for Rev-dependent mRNA export from the nucleus to the cytoplasm.
   2305..2405    +  CDS            Rev (fragment): human immunodeficiency virus 1 (HIV-1) Rev protein; rev; enhances nuclear export of unspliced and incompletely spliced viral mRNAs
   2455..2572    +  misc_feature   cPPT/CTS: central polypurine tract and central termination sequence of HIV-1
   2631..2829    +  promoter       U6 promoter (fragment): RNA polymerase III promoter for mouse U6 snRNA (Das et al., 1988)
   2826..2859    +  protein_bind   loxP: Cre-mediated recombination occurs in the 8-bp core sequence (GCATACAT). Cre recombinase
   2866..2944    +  promoter       U6 promoter (fragment): RNA polymerase III promoter for mouse U6 snRNA (Das et al., 1988)
   3116..3419    +  enhancer       CMV enhancer: human cytomegalovirus immediate early enhancer
   3420..3623    +  promoter       CMV promoter: human cytomegalovirus (CMV) immediate early promoter
   3668..4384    +  CDS            EGFP: EGFP is a basic (constitutively fluorescent) green fluorescent protein published in 1996, derived from Aequorea victoria. It is reported to be a rapidly-maturing weak dimer with moderate acid sensitivity.
   4407..4440    +  protein_bind   loxP: Cre-mediated recombination occurs in the 8-bp core sequence (GCATACAT). Cre recombinase
   4473..4496    +  misc_feature   MCS (fragment): pBluescript multiple cloning site
   4496..5084    +  misc_feature   WPRE: woodchuck hepatitis virus posttranscriptional regulatory element
   5085..5104    +  misc_feature   MCS (fragment): pBluescript multiple cloning site
   5106..5606    +  CDS            nef (fragment): NEF_HV1LA - Experimental evidence at protein level: Swiss-Prot protein existence level 1. Extracellular Nef protein targets CD4(+) T-lymphocytes for apoptosis by interacting with CXCR4 surface receptors. From Human immunodeficiency virus type 1 group M subtype B (isolate Lai) (HIV-1).
   5613..5793    +  LTR            5' LTR (truncated): truncated 5' long terminal repeat (LTR) from HIV-1
   5855..6443    -  rep_origin     ori: high-copy-number ColE1/pMB1/pBR322/pUC origin of replication
   6614..7474    -  CDS            AmpR: β-lactamase; bla; confers resistance to ampicillin, carbenicillin, and related antibiotics
   7475..7579    -  promoter       AmpR promoter: bla
