[The description below was written by a language model from this plasmid's Addgene catalogue record and pLannotate feature annotations shown in this document.]
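Description:
pSicoR (GFP) cRel shRNA1 is an HIV-1-derived lentiviral RNAi vector built on the pSicoR GFP backbone and carrying a short hairpin RNA against mouse Rel (c-Rel), an NF-κB family member. It is propagated in bacteria through a high-copy ColE1/pUC-type origin with ampicillin selection from the AmpR (β-lactamase) cassette. The sequence record is about 7.6 kb. The viral portion begins with a CMV enhancer/promoter fused to a truncated 5' LTR, which drives transcription of the viral genome in packaging cells. This is followed by the Ψ packaging signal with a partial gag sequence, the Rev response element for nuclear export of the unspliced RNA, and the cPPT/CTS element, which aids transduction. A WPRE for improved transcript expression and a second truncated LTR close the transfer cassette. Short fragments annotated as Rev and nef are remnants of viral sequence, not functional genes.

The payload is a mouse U6 RNA polymerase III promoter that drives the hairpin, which was cloned as annealed oligonucleotides by restriction cloning. Downstream sits a CMV enhancer/promoter–EGFP cassette that marks transduced cells. One loxP site is embedded within the U6 promoter, which is why the promoter is annotated as two fragments. A second loxP site in the same orientation lies just after EGFP. The shRNA is therefore expressed constitutively until Cre recombinase is supplied. Cre then excises the distal part of the promoter, the hairpin and the EGFP reporter together, ending knockdown and removing fluorescence. The vector is suited to stable but Cre-reversible silencing of c-Rel in mouse cells. The associated publication concerns the requirement for NF-κB signalling in a mouse lung adenocarcinoma model.
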