Addgene plasmid #22509: pSicoR (GFP) cRel shRNA1
Depositing lab: Tyler Jacks. Depositing organization: Massachusetts Institute of Technology. Publication: Requirement for NF-kappaB signalling in a mouse model of lung adenocarcinoma. Meylan E, Dooley AL, Feldser DM, Shen L, Turk E, Ouyang C, Jacks T. Nature. 2009 Nov 5;462(7269):104-7. doi: 10.1038/nature08462. Epub 2009 Oct 21. PubMed 19847165.
Backbone
  Vector backbone: pSicoR GFP
  Backbone manufacturer: Available at Addgene (#11579)
  Backbone size w/o insert (bp): 7500
  Vector type: Mammalian Expression, Lentiviral, RNAi, Cre/Lox
Growth in bacteria
  Bacterial resistance: Ampicillin, 100 μg/mL
  Growth temperature: 37°C
  Growth strain: Stbl3
  Copy number: High Copy
Gene/Insert
  Gene/Insert name: cRel shRNA1 (alt name: cRel)
  Species: M. musculus (mouse)
  Entrez Gene: Rel (a.k.a. c-Rel)
  Cloning method: Restriction Enzyme
  Sequencing primers: 5′ mU6-F
Terms and licenses: Academic/Nonprofit Terms; Industry Terms: Not Available to Industry
Depositor comments: Mouse cRel shRNA1 in pSicoReverse (GFP) forward oligo: TGGAATGCGGTTTAGATACATTCAAGAGATGTATCTAAACCGCATTCCTTTTTTC reverse oligo : TCGAGAAAAAAGGAATGCGGTTTAGATACATCTCTTGAATGTATCTAAACCGCATTCCA
How to cite: pSicoR (GFP) cRel shRNA1 was a gift from Tyler Jacks (Addgene plasmid # 22509 ; http://n2t.net/addgene:22509 ; RRID:Addgene_22509)
