>Addgene plasmid #22509 | pSicoR (GFP) cRel shRNA1 | addgene partial sequence | sequence record 28297 | 22509 with mU6-F
TGTGTGTTTTGAGACTATAAATATCCCTTGGAGAAAAGCCTTGTTTGGAATGCGGTTTAGATACATTCAA
GAGATGTATCTAAACCGCATTCCTTTTTTCTCGAGTACTAGGATCCATTAGGCGGCCGCGTGGATAACCG
TATTACCGCCATGCATTAGTTATTAATAGTAATCAATTACGGGGTCATTAGTTCATAGCCCATATATGGA
GTTCCGCGTTACATAACTTACGGTAAATGGCCCGCCTGGCTGACCGCCCAACGACCCCCGCCCATTGACG
TCAATAATGACGTATGTTCCCATANTAACGCCAATAGGGACTTTCCATTGACGTCAATGGGTGGAGTATT
TACGGTAAACTGCCCACTTGGCAGTACATCAGGTGTATCATATGCCAAGTACGCCCCCTATTGACGTCAA
TGACGGTAAATGGCCCGCCTGGCATTATGCCCAGTACATGACCTTATGGGACTTTCCTACTTGGCAGTAC
ATCTACGTATTAGTCATCGCTATTACCATGGTGATGCGGTTTTGGCAGTACATCAATGGGCGTGGATAGC
GGTTTGACTCACGGGGATTTCCAACTCTCCACCCCATTGACGTCAATGGGAGTTTGTTTTGG
