>Addgene plasmid #22509 | pSicoR (GFP) cRel shRNA1 | addgene partial sequence | sequence record 28298 | 22509 with mU6-F
TTCAGAGATGTATCTAAACCGCATTCCTTTTTTCTCGAGTACTAGGATCCATTAGGCGGCCGCGTGGATA
ACCGTATTACCGCCATGCATTAGTTATTAATAGTAATCAATTACGGGGTCATTAGTTCATAGCCCATATA
TGGAGTTCCGCGTTACATAACTTACGGTAAATGGCCCGCCTGGCTGACCGCCCAACGACCCCCGCCCATT
GACGTCAATAATGACGTATGTTCCCATAGTAACGCCAATAGGGACTTTCCATTGACGTCAATGGGTGGAG
TATTTACGGTAAACTGCCCACTTGGCAGTACATCAAGTGTATCATATGCCAAGTACGCCCCCTATTGACG
TCAATGACGGTAAATGGCCCGCCTGGCATTATGCCCAGTACATGACCTTATGGGACTTTCCTACTTGGCA
GTACATCTACGTATTAGTCATCGCTATTACCATGGTGATGCGGTTTTGGCAGTACATCAATGGGCGTGGA
TAGCGGTTTGACTCACGGGGATTTCCAAGTCTCCACCCCATTGACGTCAATGGGAGTTTGTTTTGGCACC
AAAATCAACGGGACTTTCCAAAATGTCGTAACAACTCCGCCCCATTGACGCAAATGGGCGGTAGGCGTGT
ACGGTGGGAGGTCTATATAAGCAGAGCTGGTTTAGTGAACCGTCAGATCCGCTAGCGCTACCGGTCGCCA
CCATGGTGAGCAAGGGCGAGGAGCTGTTCACCGGGGTGGTGCCCATCCTGGTCGAGCTGGACGGCGACGT
AAACGGCCACAAGTTCAGCGTGTCCGGCGAGGGCGAGGGCGATGCCACCTACGGCAAGCTGACCCTGAAG
TTCATCTGCACCACCGGCAAGCTGCCCGTGCCCTGGCCCACCCTCGTGACCACCCTGACCTACGGCGTGN
AGTGCTTCAGCCGCTACCCCGACCACATGAAGCAGCACGACTTCTTCAAGT
